Addgene plasmid #12632: pGEX Smad3 NL
Depositing lab: Rik Derynck. Depositing organization: University of California, San Francisco (UCSF). Publication: Smad3 and Smad4 cooperate with c-Jun/c-Fos to mediate TGF-beta-induced transcription. Zhang Y, Feng XH, Derynck R. Nature. 1998 Aug 27. 394(6696):909-13. 10.1038/29814 PubMed 9732876.
Backbone
  Vector backbone: pGEX-4T-2
  Backbone manufacturer: Amersham
  Backbone size w/o insert (bp): 5000
  Vector type: Bacterial Expression
Growth in bacteria
  Bacterial resistance: Ampicillin, 100 μg/mL
  Growth temperature: 37°C
  Growth strain: DH5alpha
  Copy number: High Copy
Gene/Insert
  Gene/Insert name: Smad3 NL (alt names: MADR3; Smad3)
  Species: H. sapiens (human)
  Insert size (bp): 633
  Mutation: N-L segment of Smad3 (aa 1-211)
  Entrez Gene: SMAD3 (a.k.a. HSPC193, HsT17436, JV15-2, LDS1C, LDS3, MADH3, hMAD-3, hSMAD3, mad3)
  Tag / fusion protein: GST (N terminal on backbone)
  Cloning method: Restriction Enzyme; 5′ cloning site BamHI (not destroyed); 3′ cloning site SalI (not destroyed)
  Sequencing primers: 5′ pGEX 5'; 3′ pGEX 3'
Terms and licenses: Academic/Nonprofit Terms; Industry Terms: Not Available to Industry
Depositor comments: See author's map for details.
How to cite: pGEX Smad3 NL was a gift from Rik Derynck (Addgene plasmid # 12632 ; http://n2t.net/addgene:12632 ; RRID:Addgene_12632)
