[The description below was written by a language model from this plasmid's Addgene catalogue record.]
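Description:
pGEX Smad3 NL is a bacterial expression plasmid built on the pGEX-4T-2 backbone (about 5 kb without insert). It is designed to produce a glutathione S-transferase (GST) fusion of a truncated human Smad3 protein in E. coli. The plasmid is maintained at high copy number and selected with ampicillin. No feature table accompanies the record, so the promoter and origin of replication are not explicitly listed. As general background, pGEX-series vectors typically drive the GST fusion from an IPTG-inducible tac promoter with a plasmid-borne lacI repressor, and the 4T variants place a thrombin cleavage site between GST and the inserted sequence.

The insert is a 633 bp fragment of human SMAD3 encoding amino acids 1–211, described as the "N-L" segment. This corresponds to the N-terminal domain plus the adjoining linker region and lacks the C-terminal domain of the protein. It was cloned by restriction digestion between BamHI (5′) and SalI (3′), and both sites remain intact, so the fragment can be excised or exchanged. GST is supplied by the backbone and sits at the N-terminus of the fusion, allowing affinity capture on glutathione resin.

The associated publication concerns cooperation of Smad3 and Smad4 with c-Jun/c-Fos in TGF-β-induced transcription. A construct of this kind is suited to producing recombinant protein for in vitro binding or pull-down assays that map which Smad3 region mediates interactions with partner proteins or DNA. The record does not itself state a specific application and refers users to the depositor's map for further details.
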