>Addgene plasmid #12632 | pGEX Smad3 NL | addgene partial sequence | sequence record 19049 | 12632 with pGEX5'
TTCCGCGTGGATCCATGTCGTCCATCCTGCCTTTCACTCCCCCGATCGTGAAGCGCCTGCTGGGCTGGAA
GAAGGGCGAGCAGAACGGGCAGGAGGAGAAATGGTGCGAGAAGGCGGTCAAGAGCCTGGTCAAGAAACTC
AAGAAGACGGGGCAGCTGGACGAGCTGGAGAAGGCCATCACCACGCAGAACGTCAACACCAAGTGCATCA
CCATCCCCAGGTCCCTGGATGGCCGGTTGCAGGTGTCCCATCGGAAGGGGCTCCCTCATGTCATCTACTG
CCGCCTGTGGCGATGGCCAGACCTGCACAGCCACCACGAGCTGCGGGCCATGGAGCTGTGTGAGTTCGCC
TTCAATATGAAGAAGGACGAGGTCTGCGTGAATCCCTACCACTACCAGAGAGTAGAGACACCAGTTCTAC
CTCCTGTGTTGGTGCCACGCCACACAGAGATCCCGGCCGAGTTCCCCCCACTGGACGACTACAGCCATTC
CATCCCCGAAAACACTAACTTCCCCGCAGGCATCGAGCCCCAGAGCAATATTCCAGAGACCCCACCCCCT
GGCTACCTGAGTGAAGATGGAGAAACCAGTGACCACCAGATGAACCACAGCATGGACGCAGGTTCTCCAA
ACCTATCCCCGAATCCGGTCGACTCGAGCGGCCGCATCGTGACTGACTGACGATCTGCCTCGCGCGTTTC
GGTGATGACGGTGAAAACCTCTGACACATGCAGCTCCCGGAGACGGTCACAGCTTGTCTGTA
